Addgene plasmid #146481: pAc5.1B-EGFP-DmGW182-DUF-M2-Cterm_H
Purpose: Insect Expression of DmGW182-DUF-M2-Cterm
Depositing lab: Elisa Izaurralde. Depositing organization: Max Planck Institute for Developmental Biology. Publication: The silencing domain of GW182 interacts with PABPC1 to promote translational repression and degradation of microRNA targets and is required for target release. Zekri L, Huntzinger E, Heimstadt S, Izaurralde E. Mol Cell Biol. 2009 Dec;29(23):6220-31. doi: 10.1128/MCB.01081-09. Epub 2009 Sep 21. PubMed 19797087.
Backbone
  Vector backbone: Unknown
  Vector type: Insect Expression
Growth in bacteria
  Bacterial resistance: Ampicillin, 100 μg/mL
  Growth temperature: 37°C
  Growth strain: DH5alpha
  Copy number: Low Copy
Gene/Insert
  Gene/Insert name: DmGW182-DUF-M2-Cterm
  Species: D. melanogaster (fly)
  Entrez Gene: gw (a.k.a. Dmel_CG31992, CG11484, CG31992, CG9905, Dmel\CG31992, GQ182, GW, GW182, Gw, Gw182, anon-EST:Posey205, dGW182, gw182)
  Cloning method: Unknown
Terms and licenses: Academic/Nonprofit Terms; Industry Terms: Not Available to Industry
Depositor comments: Plasmids from this collection were made available to the research community and donated after the lab closed. Please note that the sequence provided by the depositing laboratory may be theoretical/predicted or based on Sanger sequencing results. There may be discrepancies between sequencing results obtained by Addgene and the depositor sequence. If an Addgene verified sequence is not available, please contact before placing your order to request that our lab fully sequence the plasmid.
How to cite: pAc5.1B-EGFP-DmGW182-DUF-M2-Cterm_H was a gift from Elisa Izaurralde (Addgene plasmid # 146481 ; http://n2t.net/addgene:146481 ; RRID:Addgene_146481)
