[The description below was written by a language model from this plasmid's Addgene catalogue record and pLannotate feature annotations shown in this document.]
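Description:
pAc5.1B-EGFP-DmGW182-DUF-M2-Cterm_H is an insect-cell expression plasmid of about 7.2 kb. The catalogue lists the backbone as unknown, although the name and the annotated parts point to a pAc5.1-type vector. It is maintained in E. coli through a ColE1/pUC-family origin and selected with ampicillin via the β-lactamase gene and its native promoter. The catalogue records it as low copy even though the annotated origin is of the high-copy class. Short fragments annotated as a tetracycline efflux gene and SV40 large T antigen appear to be non-functional backbone remnants, and no marker for selection in insect cells is annotated.

Expression is driven by the Drosophila melanogaster actin 5C promoter, a strong constitutive promoter commonly used in fly cell lines. Downstream lies EGFP, followed closely by a roughly 1.1 kb fragment of the D. melanogaster gw gene (GW182). This arrangement would give an N-terminally EGFP-tagged protein fragment. According to the construct name, the fragment spans the DUF, M2 and C-terminal regions of the protein rather than the full-length coding sequence. A V5 epitope coding sequence sits just after the insert, but the record does not show whether it is in frame or preceded by a stop codon. An SV40 polyadenylation signal terminates the transcript.

The stated purpose is insect expression of this GW182 truncation. The associated publication concerns the GW182 silencing domain, its interaction with PABPC1, and its role in translational repression and decay of microRNA targets, so the plasmid probably served in localisation, interaction or domain-mapping experiments. The depositor sequence may be theoretical rather than experimentally verified.
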