Features (pLannotate 1.2.2; 10 found; start..end, strand, type, name):
   1991..2707    +  CDS            EGFP: EGFP is a basic (constitutively fluorescent) green fluorescent protein published in 1996, derived from Aequorea victoria. It is reported to be a rapidly-maturing weak dimer with moderate acid sensitivity.
   2750..3841    +  CDS            gw (fragment): GAWKY_DROME - Also known as GW182 From Drosophila melanogaster (Fruit fly).
   3867..3908    +  CDS            V5 tag: epitope tag from simian virus 5
   4008..4142    -  polyA_signal   SV40 poly(A) signal: SV40 polyadenylation signal
   4165..4249    -  CDS            large T antigen (fragment): large T antigen from SV40 (simian virus 40)
   4250..4720    +  CDS            TcR (fragment): tetracycline efflux protein; tet; confers resistance to tetracycline
   4764..5352    -  rep_origin     ori: high-copy-number ColE1/pMB1/pBR322/pUC origin of replication
   5523..6383    -  CDS            AmpR: β-lactamase; bla; confers resistance to ampicillin, carbenicillin, and related antibiotics
   6384..6488    -  promoter       AmpR promoter: bla
   6638..1971    +  promoter       Ac5 promoter (across the origin): Drosophila melanogaster actin 5C promoter
>Addgene plasmid #146481 | pAc5.1B-EGFP-DmGW182-DUF-M2-Cterm_H | depositor full sequence | sequence record 288926 | Full Sequence
TGTTATCTATAGATAATTTTGTTGCAAAATATGTTGACTATGACAAAGATTGTATGTATATACCTTTAAT
GTATTCTCATTTTCTTATGTATTTATAATGGCAATGATGATACTGATGATATTTTAAGATGATGCCAGAC
CACAGGCTGATTTCTGCGTCTTTTGCCGAACGCAGTGCATGTGCGGTTGTTGTTTTTTGGAATAGTTTCA
ATTTTCGGACTGTCCGCTTTGATTTCAGTTTCTTGGCTTATTCAAAAAGCAAAGTAAAGCCAAAAAAGCG
AGATGGCAATACCAAATGCGGCAAAACGGTAGTGGAAGGAAAGGGGTGCGGGGCAGCGGAAGGAAGGGTG
GGGCGGGGCGTGGCGGGGTCTGTGGCTGGGCGCGACGTCACCGACGTTGGAGCCACTCCTTTGACCATGT
GTGCGTGTGTGTATTATTCGTGTCTCGCCACTCGCCGGTTGTTTTTTTCTTTTTATCTCGCTCTCTCTAG
CGCCATCTCGTACGCATGCTCAACGCACCGCATGTTGCCGTGTCCTTTATGCGTCATTTTGGCTCGAAAT
AGGCAATTATTTAAACAAAGATTAGTCAACGAAAACGCTAAAATAAATAAGTCTACAATATGGTTACTTA
TTGCCATGTGTGTGCAGCCAACGATAGCAACAAAAGCAACAACACAGTGGCTTTCCCTCTTTCACTTTTT
GTTTGCAAGCGCGTGCGAGCAAGACGGCACGACCGGCAAACGCAATTACGCTGACAAAGAGCAGACGAAG
TTTTGGCCGAAAAACATCAAGGCGCCTGATACGAATGCATTTGCAATAACAATTGCGATATTTAATATTG
TTTATGAAGCTGTTTGACTTCAAAACACACAAAAAAAAAAATAAAACAAATTATTTGAAAGAGAATTAGG
AATCGGACAGCTTATCGTTACGGGCTAACAGCACACCGAGACGAAATAGCTTACCTGACGTCACAGCCTC
TGGAAGAACTGCCGCCAAGCAGAGAGAGAGAGAAAAAGAGGGAGAGCAGCTTAGACCGCATGTGCTTGTG
TGTGAGGCGTCTCTCTCTTCGTCTCCTGTTTGCGCAAACGCATAGACTGCACTGAGAAAATCGATTACCT
ATTTTTTATGAATGAATATTTGCACTATTACTATTCAAAACTATTAAGATAGCAATCACATTCAATAGCC
AAATACTATACCACCTGAGCGATGCAACGAAATGATCAATTTGAGCAAAAATGCTGCATATTTAGGACGG
CATCATTATAGAAATGCTTCTTGCTGTGTACTTTTCTCTCGTCTGGCAGCTGTTTCGCCGTTATTGTTAA
AACCGGCTTAAGTTAGGTGTGTTTTCTACGACTAGTGATGCCCCTACTAGAAGATGTGTGTTGCACAAAT
GTCCCTGAATAACCAATTTGAAGTGCAGATAGCAGTAAACGTAAGCTAATATGAATATTATTTAACTGTA
ATGTTTTAATATCGCTGGACATTACTAATAAACCCACTATAAACACATGTACATATGTATGTTTTGGCAT
ACAATGAGTAGTTGGGGAAAAAATGTGTAAAAGCACCGTGACCATCACAGCATAAAGATAACCAGCTGAA
GTATCGAATATGAGTAACCCCCAAATTGAATCACATGCCGCAACTGATAGGACCCATGGAAGTACACTCT
TCATGGCGATATACAAGACACACACAAGCACGAACACCCAGTTGCGGAGGAAATTCTCCGTAAATGAAAA
CCCAATCGGCGAACAATTCATACCCATATATGGTAAAAGTTTTGAACGCGACTTGAGAGCGGAGAGCATT
GCGGCTGATAAGGTTTTAGCGCTAAGCGGGCTTTATAAAACGGGCTGCGGGACCAGTTTTCATATCACTA
CCGTTTGAGTTCTTGTGCTGTGTGGATACTCCTCCCGACACAAAGCCGCTCCATCAGCCAGCAGTCGTCT
AATCCAGAGACCCCGGATCGGGGTACCAACATGGTGAGCAAGGGCGAGGAGCTGTTCACCGGGGTGGTGC
CCATCCTGGTCGAGCTGGACGGCGACGTAAACGGCCACAAGTTCAGCGTGTCCGGCGAGGGCGAGGGCGA
TGCCACCTACGGCAAGCTGACCCTGAAGTTCATCTGCACCACCGGCAAGCTGCCCGTGCCCTGGCCCACC
CTCGTGACCACCCTGACCTACGGCGTGCAGTGCTTCAGCCGCTACCCCGACCACATGAAGCAGCACGACT
TCTTCAAGTCCGCCATGCCCGAAGGCTACGTCCAGGAGCGCACCATCTTCTTCAAGGACGACGGCAACTA
CAAGACCCGCGCCGAGGTGAAGTTCGAGGGCGACACCCTGGTGAACCGCATCGAGCTGAAGGGCATCGAC
TTCAAGGAGGACGGCAACATCCTGGGGCACAAGCTGGAGTACAACTACAACAGCCACAACGTCTATATCA
TGGCCGACAAGCAGAAGAACGGCATCAAGGTGAACTTCAAGATCCGCCACAACATCGAGGACGGCAGCGT
GCAGCTCGCCGACCACTACCAGCAGAACACCCCCATCGGCGACGGCCCCGTGCTGCTGCCCGACAACCAC
TACCTGAGCACCCAGTCCGCCCTGAGCAAAGACCCCAACGAGAAGCGCGATCACATGGTCCTGCTGGAGT
TCGTGACCGCCGCCGGGATCACTCTCGGCATGGACGAGCTGTACAAGCCAAGCTTGAATTCTGCAGATAT
CCAGCACAGTGGCGGCCGCAACGAGAATAAAGACTGGTCTGTTGCTCAGCCAACTTCAGCAGCAACTGCT
TACACTGATCTGGTCCAAGAGTTTGAGCCAGGCAAGCCATGGAAGGGTTCACAGATCAAAAGCATAGAAG
ATGATCCCAGCATTACACCAGGAAGCGTTGCTAGATCTCCATTGTCTATTAATTCGACGCCAAAAGATGC
TGACATATTTGCCAATACCGGTAAAAATTCACCGACTGATTTACCGCCACTAAGTTTATCGTCGTCTACA
TGGAGTTTTAATCCAAACCAAAATTATCCGAGTCACAGTTGGTCTGACAATAGTCAACAATGTACCGCCA
CTTCGGAGCTTTGGACAAGCCCGCTAAATAAATCATCGTCTCGAGGTCCCCCGCCAGGATTGACTGCCAA
TTCAAATAAATCTGCAAATAGTAATGCGTCAACGCCAACAACTATTACCGGAGGTGCGAATGGATGGTTA
CAGCCTCGAAGTGGCGGTGTTCAAACCACAAACACTAATTGGACAGGTGGTAACACCACTTGGGGCCCAC
AAACTCCTTCCTCTACAAGCTCTAGTGGAACTAGTGGTGGCAACGTCGGAGGCGTCGGCACTTCAGCCAA
TAATGCAAACAGTGGTTCTGCAGCTTGTCTGTCCGGAAACAATAGCGGCAACGGAAACGGCAGCGCGAGC
GGCGCCGGCAGCGGCAACAATGGCAACAGTAGCTGCAACAACAGTGCCGCCGGGGGGGGCAGCAGCAGCA
ACAACACGATTACCACTGTAGCAAATTCGAATCTTGTTGGTTCTAGTGGCTCTGTCTCAAATTCCTCTGG
CGTTACTGCTAACTCTAGTACTGTTTCTGTAGTTAGTTGTACAGCGAGTGGGAATTCCATAAATGGGGCA
GGTACTGCAAACAGTTCTGGTTCAAAGAGTAGTGCAAACAATTTAGCTAGCGGCCAGTCTAGCGCTTCTA
ACTTAACTAATAGCACCAATTCAACATGGCGACAAACTAGCCAAAACCAAGCTCTTCAAAGTCAAAGCAG
GCCATCAGGCAGAGAAGCTGACTTTGATTATATATCTCTCGTTTATTCCATTGTTGATGATTAATCTAGA
GGGCCCGCGGTTCGAAGGTAAGCCTATCCCTAACCCTCTCCTCGGTCTCGATTCTACGCGTACCGGTCAT
CATCACCATCACCATTGAGTTTAAACCCGCTGATCAGCCTCGACTGTGCCTTCTAAGGCCTGAGCTCGCT
GATCAGCCTCGATCGAGGATCCAGACATGATAAGATACATTGATGAGTTTGGACAAACCACAACTAGAAT
GCAGTGAAAAAAATGCTTTATTTGTGAAATTTGTGATGCTATTGCTTTATTTGTAACCATTATAAGCTGC
AATAAACAAGTTAACAACAACAATTGCATTCATTTTATGTTTCAGGTTCAGGGGGAGGTGTGGGAGGTTT
TTTAAAGCAAGTAAAACCTCTACAAATGTGGTATGGCTGATTATGATCAGTCGACCGATGCCCTTGAGAG
CCTTCAACCCAGTCAGCTCCTTCCGGTGGGCGCGGGGCATGACTATCGTCGCCGCACTTATGACTGTCTT
CTTTATCATGCAACTCGTAGGACAGGTGCCGGCAGCGCTCTGGGTCATTTTCGGCGAGGACCGCTTTCGC
TGGAGCGCGACGATGATCGGCCTGTCGCTTGCGGTATTCGGAATCTTGCACGCCCTCGCTCAAGCCTTCG
TCACTGGTCCCGCCACCAAACGTTTCGGCGAGAAGCAGGCCATTATCGCCGGCATGGCGGCCGACGCGCT
GGGCTACGTCTTGCTGGCGTTCGCGACGCGAGGCTGGATGGCCTTCCCCATTATGATTCTTCTCGCTTCC
GGCGGCATCGGGATGCCCGCGTTGCAGGCCATGCTGTCCAGGCAGGTAGATGACGACCATCAGGGACAGC
TTCAAGGATCGCTCGCGGCTCTTACCAGCCAGCAAAAGGCCAGGAACCGTAAAAAGGCCGCGTTGCTGGC
GTTTTTCCATAGGCTCCGCCCCCCTGACGAGCATCACAAAAATCGACGCTCAAGTCAGAGGTGGCGAAAC
CCGACAGGACTATAAAGATACCAGGCGTTTCCCCCTGGAAGCTCCCTCGTGCGCTCTCCTGTTCCGACCC
TGCCGCTTACCGGATACCTGTCCGCCTTTCTCCCTTCGGGAAGCGTGGCGCTTTCTCAATGCTCACGCTG
TAGGTATCTCAGTTCGGTGTAGGTCGTTCGCTCCAAGCTGGGCTGTGTGCACGAACCCCCCGTTCAGCCC
GACCGCTGCGCCTTATCCGGTAACTATCGTCTTGAGTCCAACCCGGTAAGACACGACTTATCGCCACTGG
CAGCAGCCACTGGTAACAGGATTAGCAGAGCGAGGTATGTAGGCGGTGCTACAGAGTTCTTGAAGTGGTG
GCCTAACTACGGCTACACTAGAAGGACAGTATTTGGTATCTGCGCTCTGCTGAAGCCAGTTACCTTCGGA
AAAAGAGTTGGTAGCTCTTGATCCGGCAAACAAACCACCGCTGGTAGCGGTGGTTTTTTTGTTTGCAAGC
AGCAGATTACGCGCAGAAAAAAAGGATCTCAAGAAGATCCTTTGATCTTTTCTACGGGGTCTGACGCTCA
GTGGAACGAAAACTCACGTTAAGGGATTTTGGTCATGAGATTATCAAAAAGGATCTTCACCTAGATCCTT
TTAAATTAAAAATGAAGTTTTAAATCAATCTAAAGTATATATGAGTAAACTTGGTCTGACAGTTACCAAT
GCTTAATCAGTGAGGCACCTATCTCAGCGATCTGTCTATTTCGTTCATCCATAGTTGCCTGACTCCCCGT
CGTGTAGATAACTACGATACGGGAGGGCTTACCATCTGGCCCCAGTGCTGCAATGATACCGCGAGACCCA
CGCTCACCGGCTCCAGATTTATCAGCAATAAACCAGCCAGCCGGAAGGGCCGAGCGCAGAAGTGGTCCTG
CAACTTTATCCGCCTCCATCCAGTCTATTAATTGTTGCCGGGAAGCTAGAGTAAGTAGTTCGCCAGTTAA
TAGTTTGCGCAACGTTGTTGCCATTGCTGCAGGCATCGTGGTGTCACGCTCGTCGTTTGGTATGGCTTCA
TTCAGCTCCGGTTCCCAACGATCAAGGCGAGTTACATGATCCCCCATGTTGTGCAAAAAAGCGGTTAGCT
CCTTCGGTCCTCCGATCGTTGTCAGAAGTAAGTTGGCCGCAGTGTTATCACTCATGGTTATGGCAGCACT
GCATAATTCTCTTACTGTCATGCCATCCGTAAGATGCTTTTCTGTGACTGGTGAGTACTCAACCAAGTCA
TTCTGAGAATAGTGTATGCGGCGACCGAGTTGCTCTTGCCCGGCGTCAACACGGGATAATACCGCGCCAC
ATAGCAGAACTTTAAAAGTGCTCATCATTGGAAAACGTTCTTCGGGGCGAAAACTCTCAAGGATCTTACC
GCTGTTGAGATCCAGTTCGATGTAACCCACTCGTGCACCCAACTGATCTTCAGCATCTTTTACTTTCACC
AGCGTTTCTGGGTGAGCAAAAACAGGAAGGCAAAATGCCGCAAAAAAGGGAATAAGGGCGACACGGAAAT
GTTGAATACTCATACTCTTCCTTTTTCAATATTATTGAAGCATTTATCAGGGTTATTGTCTCATGAGCGG
ATACATATTTGAATGTATTTAGAAAAATAAACAAATAGGGGTTCCGCGCACATTTCCCCGAAAAGTGCCA
CCTGACGTCTAAGAAACCATTATTATCATGACATTAACCTATAAAAATAGGCGTATCACGAGGCCCTTTC
GTCTTCAAGGAATTAATTCTATATTCTAAAAACACAAATGATACTTCTAAAAAAAATCATGAATGGCATC
AACTCTGAATCAAATCTTTGCAGATGCACCTACTTCTCATTTCCACTGTCACATCATTTTTCCAGATCTC
GCTGCCTGTTATGTGGCCCACAAACCAAGACACGTTTTATGGCCATTAAAGCTGGCTGATCGTCGCCAAA
CACCAAATACATATCAATATGTACATTCGAGAAAGAAGCGATCAAAGAAGCGTCTTCGGGCGAGTAGGAG
AATGCGGAGGAGAAGGAGAACGAGCTGATCTAGTATCTCTCCACAATCCAATGCCAACTGACCAACTGGC
CATATTCGGAGCAATTTGAAGCCAATTTCCATCGCCTGGCGATCGCTCCATTCTTGGCTATATGTTTTTC
ACCGTTCCCGGGGCCATTTTCAAAGACTCGTCGGTAAGATAAGATTGTGTCACTCGCTGTCTCTCTTCAT
TTGTCGAAGAATGCTGAGGAATTTCGCGATGACGTCGGCGAGTATTTTGAAGAATGAGAATAATTTGTAT
TTATACGAAAATCAGTTAGTGGAATTTTCTACAAAAACA
